>Addgene plasmid #66180 | pET15b+PCNA3 R112C | depositor full sequence | sequence record 112854 | pET15b+PCNA3 R112C sequence 6485 bps
TTCTTGAAGACGAAAGGGCCTCGTGATACGCCTATTTTTATAGGTTAATGTCATGATAATAATGGTTTCT
TAGACGTCAGGTGGCACTTTTCGGGGAAATGTGCGCGGAACCCCTATTTGTTTATTTTTCTAAATACATT
CAAATATGTATCCGCTCATGAGACAATAACCCTGATAAATGCTTCAATAATATTGAAAAAGGAAGAGTAT
GAGTATTCAACATTTCCGTGTCGCCCTTATTCCCTTTTTTGCGGCATTTTGCCTTCCTGTTTTTGCTCAC
CCAGAAACGCTGGTGAAAGTAAAAGATGCTGAAGATCAGTTGGGTGCACGAGTGGGTTACATCGAACTGG
ATCTCAACAGCGGTAAGATCCTTGAGAGTTTTCGCCCCGAAGAACGTTTTCCAATGATGAGCACTTTTAA
AGTTCTGCTATGTGGCGCGGTATTATCCCGTGTTGACGCCGGGCAAGAGCAACTCGGTCGCCGCATACAC
TATTCTCAGAATGACTTGGTTGAGTACTCACCAGTCACAGAAAAGCATCTTACGGATGGCATGACAGTAA
GAGAATTATGCAGTGCTGCCATAACCATGAGTGATAACACTGCGGCCAACTTACTTCTGACAACGATCGG
AGGACCGAAGGAGCTAACCGCTTTTTTGCACAACATGGGGGATCATGTAACTCGCCTTGATCGTTGGGAA
CCGGAGCTGAATGAAGCCATACCAAACGACGAGCGTGACACCACGATGCCTGCAGCAATGGCAACAACGT
TGCGCAAACTATTAACTGGCGAACTACTTACTCTAGCTTCCCGGCAACAATTAATAGACTGGATGGAGGC
GGATAAAGTTGCAGGACCACTTCTGCGCTCGGCCCTTCCGGCTGGCTGGTTTATTGCTGATAAATCTGGA
GCCGGTGAGCGTGGGTCTCGCGGTATCATTGCAGCACTGGGGCCAGATGGTAAGCCCTCCCGTATCGTAG
TTATCTACACGACGGGGAGTCAGGCAACTATGGATGAACGAAATAGACAGATCGCTGAGATAGGTGCCTC
ACTGATTAAGCATTGGTAACTGTCAGACCAAGTTTACTCATATATACTTTAGATTGATTTAAAACTTCAT
TTTTAATTTAAAAGGATCTAGGTGAAGATCCTTTTTGATAATCTCATGACCAAAATCCCTTAACGTGAGT
TTTCGTTCCACTGAGCGTCAGACCCCGTAGAAAAGATCAAAGGATCTTCTTGAGATCCTTTTTTTCTGCG
CGTAATCTGCTGCTTGCAAACAAAAAAACCACCGCTACCAGCGGTGGTTTGTTTGCCGGATCAAGAGCTA
CCAACTCTTTTTCCGAAGGTAACTGGCTTCAGCAGAGCGCAGATACCAAATACTGTCCTTCTAGTGTAGC
CGTAGTTAGGCCACCACTTCAAGAACTCTGTAGCACCGCCTACATACCTCGCTCTGCTAATCCTGTTACC
AGTGGCTGCTGCCAGTGGCGATAAGTCGTGTCTTACCGGGTTGGACTCAAGACGATAGTTACCGGATAAG
GCGCAGCGGTCGGGCTGAACGGGGGGTTCGTGCACACAGCCCAGCTTGGAGCGAACGACCTACACCGAAC
TGAGATACCTACAGCGTGAGCTATGAGAAAGCGCCACGCTTCCCGAAGGGAGAAAGGCGGACAGGTATCC
GGTAAGCGGCAGGGTCGGAACAGGAGAGCGCACGAGGGAGCTTCCAGGGGGAAACGCCTGGTATCTTTAT
AGTCCTGTCGGGTTTCGCCACCTCTGACTTGAGCGTCGATTTTTGTGATGCTCGTCAGGGGGGCGGAGCC
TATGGAAAAACGCCAGCAACGCGGCCTTTTTACGGTTCCTGGCCTTTTGCTGGCCTTTTGCTCACATGTT
CTTTCCTGCGTTATCCCCTGATTCTGTGGATAACCGTATTACCGCCTTTGAGTGAGCTGATACCGCTCGC
CGCAGCCGAACGACCGAGCGCAGCGAGTCAGTGAGCGAGGAAGCGGAAGAGCGCCTGATGCGGTATTTTC
TCCTTACGCATCTGTGCGGTATTTCACACCGCATATATGGTGCACTCTCAGTACAATCTGCTCTGATGCC
GCATAGTTAAGCCAGTATACACTCCGCTATCGCTACGTGACTGGGTCATGGCTGCGCCCCGACACCCGCC
AACACCCGCTGACGCGCCCTGACGGGCTTGTCTGCTCCCGGCATCCGCTTACAGACAAGCTGTGACCGTC
TCCGGGAGCTGCATGTGTCAGAGGTTTTCACCGTCATCACCGAAACGCGCGAGGCAGCTGCGGTAAAGCT
CATCAGCGTGGTCGTGAAGCGATTCACAGATGTCTGCCTGTTCATCCGCGTCCAGCTCGTTGAGTTTCTC
CAGAAGCGTTAATGTCTGGCTTCTGATAAAGCGGGCCATGTTAAGGGCGGTTTTTTCCTGTTTGGTCACT
GATGCCTCCGTGTAAGGGGGATTTCTGTTCATGGGGGTAATGATACCGATGAAACGAGAGAGGATGCTCA
CGATACGGGTTACTGATGATGAACATGCCCGGTTACTGGAACGTTGTGAGGGTAAACAACTGGCGGTATG
GATGCGGCGGGACCAGAGAAAAATCACTCAGGGTCAATGCCAGCGCTTCGTTAATACAGATGTAGGTGTT
CCACAGGGTAGCCAGCAGCATCCTGCGATGCAGATCCGGAACATAATGGTGCAGGGCGCTGACTTCCGCG
TTTCCAGACTTTACGAAACACGGAAACCGAAGACCATTCATGTTGTTGCTCAGGTCGCAGACGTTTTGCA
GCAGCAGTCGCTTCACGTTCGCTCGCGTATCGGTGATTCATTCTGCTAACCAGTAAGGCAACCCCGCCAG
CCTAGCCGGGTCCTCAACGACAGGAGCACGATCATGCGCACCCGTGGCCAGGACCCAACGCTGCCCGAGA
TGCGCCGCGTGCGGCTGCTGGAGATGGCGGACGCGATGGATATGTTCTGCCAAGGGTTGGTTTGCGCATT
CACAGTTCTCCGCAAGAATTGATTGGCTCCAATTCTTGGAGTGGTGAATCCGTTAGCGAGGTGCCGCCGG
CTTCCATTCAGGTCGAGGTGGCCCGGCTCCATGCACCGCGACGCAACGCGGGGAGGCAGACAAGGTATAG
GGCGGCGCCTACAATCCATGCCAACCCGTTCCATGTGCTCGCCGAGGCGGCATAAATCGCCGTGACGATC
AGCGGTCCAGTGATCGAAGTTAGGCTGGTAAGAGCCGCGAGCGATCCTTGAAGCTGTCCCTGATGGTCGT
CATCTACCTGCCTGGACAGCATGGCCTGCAACGCGGGCATCCCGATGCCGCCGGAAGCGAGAAGAATCAT
AATGGGGAAGGCCATCCAGCCTCGCGTCGCGAACGCCAGCAAGACGTAGCCCAGCGCGTCGGCCGCCATG
CCGGCGATAATGGCCTGCTTCTCGCCGAAACGTTTGGTGGCGGGACCAGTGACGAAGGCTTGAGCGAGGG
CGTGCAAGATTCCGAATACCGCAAGCGACAGGCCGATCATCGTCGCGCTCCAGCGAAAGCGGTCCTCGCC
GAAAATGACCCAGAGCGCTGCCGGCACCTGTCCTACGAGTTGCATGATAAAGAAGACAGTCATAAGTGCG
GCGACGATAGTCATGCCCCGCGCCCACCGGAAGGAGCTGACTGGGTTGAAGGCTCTCAAGGGCATCGGTC
GAGATCCCGGTGCCTAATGAGTGAGCTAACTTACATTAATTGCGTTGCGCTCACTGCCCGCTTTCCAGTC
GGGAAACCTGTCGTGCCAGCTGCATTAATGAATCGGCCAACGCGCGGGGAGAGGCGGTTTGCGTATTGGG
CGCCAGGGTGGTTTTTCTTTTCACCAGTGAGACGGGCAACAGCTGATTGCCCTTCACCGCCTGGCCCTGA
GAGAGTTGCAGCAAGCGGTCCACGCTGGTTTGCCCCAGCAGGCGAAAATCCTGTTTGATGGTGGTTAACG
GCGGGATATAACATGAGCTGTCTTCGGTATCGTCGTATCCCACTACCGAGATATCCGCACCAACGCGCAG
CCCGGACTCGGTAATGGCGCGCATTGCGCCCAGCGCCATCTGATCGTTGGCAACCAGCATCGCAGTGGGA
ACGATGCCCTCATTCAGCATTTGCATGGTTTGTTGAAAACCGGACATGGCACTCCAGTCGCCTTCCCGTT
CCGCTATCGGCTGAATTTGATTGCGAGTGAGATATTTATGCCAGCCAGCCAGACGCAGACGCGCCGAGAC
AGAACTTAATGGGCCCGCTAACAGCGCGATTTGCTGGTGACCCAATGCGACCAGATGCTCCACGCCCAGT
CGCGTACCGTCTTCATGGGAGAAAATAATACTGTTGATGGGTGTCTGGTCAGAGACATCAAGAAATAACG
CCGGAACATTAGTGCAGGCAGCTTCCACAGCAATGGCATCCTGGTCATCCAGCGGATAGTTAATGATCAG
CCCACTGACGCGTTGCGCGAGAAGATTGTGCACCGCCGCTTTACAGGCTTCGACGCCGCTTCGTTCTACC
ATCGACACCACCACGCTGGCACCCAGTTGATCGGCGCGAGATTTAATCGCCGCGACAATTTGCGACGGCG
CGTGCAGGGCCAGACTGGAGGTGGCAACGCCAATCAGCAACGACTGTTTGCCCGCCAGTTGTTGTGCCAC
GCGGTTGGGAATGTAATTCAGCTCCGCCATCGCCGCTTCCACTTTTTCCCGCGTTTTCGCAGAAACGTGG
CTGGCCTGGTTCACCACGCGGGAAACGGTCTGATAAGAGACACCGGCATACTCTGCGACATCGTATAACG
TTACTGGTTTCACATTCACCACCCTGAATTGACTCTCTTCCGGGCGCTATCATGCCATACCGCGAAAGGT
TTTGCGCCATTCGATGGTGTCCGGGATCTCGACGCTCTCCCTTATGCGACTCCTGCATTAGGAAGCAGCC
CAGTAGTAGGTTGAGGCCGTTGAGCACCGCCGCCGCAAGGAATGGTGCATGCAAGGAGATGGCGCCCAAC
AGTCCCCCGGCCACGGGGCCTGCCACCATACCCACGCCGAAACAAGCGCTCATGAGCCCGAAGTGGCGAG
CCCGATCTTCCCCATCGGTGATGTCGGCGATATAGGCGCCAGCAACCGCACCTGTGGCGCCGGTGATGCC
GGCCACGATGCGTCCGGCGTAGAGGATCGAGATCTCGATCCCGCGAAATTAATACGACTCACTATAGGGG
AATTGTGAGCGGATAACAATTCCCCTCTAGAAATAATTTTGTTTAACTTTAAGAAGGAGATATACCATGG
GCAGCAGCCATCATCATCATCATCACAGCAGCGGCCTGGTGCCGCGCGGCAGCCATATGATCTACCTGAA
ATCTTTCGAACGTAACATCCGCCTGATCAATATGAAAGTGGTTTACGATGATGTTCGTGTGCTGAAAGAT
ATTATCCAGGCGCTGGCCCGCCTGGTTGATGAAGCCGTGCTGAAATTCAAACAGGATAGCGTTGAACTGG
TGGCACTGGATCGTGCGCATATTAGCCTGATCTCTGTTAACCTGCCGCGCGAAATGTTCAAAGAATACGA
TGTGAACGATGAATTTAAATTCGGTTTCAACACCCAGTACCTGATGAAAATCCTGAAAGTTGCAAAACGT
AAAGAAGCCATTGAAATCGCAAGTGAAAGCCCGGATAGTGTGATTATCAACATTATCGGCAGCACCAATC
GTGAATTTAACGTTTGCAATCTGGAAGTGTCTGAACAGGAAATTCCGGAAATCAACCTGCAGTTCGATAT
TAGTGCGACGATCAGCTCTGATGGTTTTAAAAGTGCCATCAGCGAAGTTTCTACCGTGACGGATAATGTG
GTTGTGGAAGGTCACGAAGATCGCATTCTGATCAAAGCAGAAGGCGAAAGCGAAGTTGAAGTGGAATTTT
CTAAAGATACCGGCGGTCTGCAGGATCTGGAATTTAGTAAAGAAAGCAAAAATTCTTACAGTGCGGAATA
CCTGGATGATGTTCTGTCTCTGACGAAACTGAGTGATTACGTGAAAATCAGCTTCGGCAACCAGAAACCG
CTGCAGCTGTTTTTCAATATGGAAGGCGGTGGCAAAGTTACGTACCTGCTGGCGCCGAAAGTGTGAAGAG
CGGATCCGGCTGCTAACAAAGCCCGAAAGGAAGCTGAGTTGGCTGCTGCCACCGCTGAGCAATAACTAGC
ATAACCCCTTGGGGCCTCTAAACGGGTCTTGAGGGGTTTTTTGCTGAAAGGAGGAACTATATCCGGATAT
CCCGCAAGAGGCCCGGCAGTACCGGCATAACCAAGCCTATGCCTACAGCATCCAGGGTGACGGTGCCGAG
GATGACGATGAGCGCATTGTTAGATTTCATACACGGTGCCTGACTGCGTTAGCAATTTAACTGTGATAAA
CTACCGCATTAAAGCTTATCGATGATAAGCTGTCAAACATGAGAA
Features (pLannotate 1.2.2; 21 found; start..end, strand, type, name):
    104..208     +  promoter       AmpR promoter: bla
    209..1069    +  CDS            AmpR: β-lactamase; bla; confers resistance to ampicillin, carbenicillin, and related antibiotics
   1240..1828    +  rep_origin     ori: high-copy-number ColE1/pMB1/pBR322/pUC origin of replication
   2014..2156    -  misc_feature   bom: basis of mobility region from pBR322
   2258..2449    -  CDS            rop: Rop protein, which maintains plasmids at low copy number; rop
   2466..2846    +  CDS            YPB1_ECOLX: Protein predicted: Swiss-Prot protein existence level 4. From Escherichia coli.
   3088..3712    -  CDS            TcR (fragment): tetracycline efflux protein; tet; confers resistance to tetracycline
   3727..3748    -  protein_bind   CAP binding site: CAP binding activates transcription in the presence of cAMP. E. coli catabolite activator protein
   3761..4843    -  CDS            lacI: lac repressor; lacI; The lac repressor binds to the lac operator to inhibit transcription in E. coli. This inhibition can be relieved by adding lactose or isopropyl-β-D-thiogalactopyranoside (IPTG).
   4844..4921    -  promoter       lacI promoter: lacI
   4929..5208    -  CDS            TcR (fragment): tetracycline efflux protein; tet; confers resistance to tetracycline
   5230..5248    +  promoter       T7 promoter: promoter for bacteriophage T7 RNA polymerase
   5249..5273    +  protein_bind   lac operator: The lac repressor binds to the lac operator to inhibit transcription in E. coli. This inhibition can be relieved by adding lactose or isopropyl-β-D-thiogalactopyranoside (IPTG). lac repressor encoded by lacI
   5288..5310    +  RBS            RBS: efficient ribosome binding site from bacteriophage T7 gene 10 (Olins and Rangwala, 1989)
   5329..5345    +  CDS            capTEV™ (fragment): composite tag for in vivo biotinylation, TEV protease cleavage, and 6xHis tagging
   5356..5373    +  CDS            thrombin site: thrombin recognition and cleavage site
   5422..6153    +  CDS            pcn3: PCNA3_SACS2 - Also known as pcnA-1. Experimental evidence at protein level: Swiss-Prot protein existence level 1. One of the sliding clamp subunits that acts as a moving platform for DNA processing. Responsible for tethering the catalytic subunit of DNA polymerase to DNA during high-speed replication. DNA polymerase I, DNA ligase and the flap endonuclease may be constitutively associated with the PCNA heterotrimer forming a scanning complex able to couple DNA synthesis and Okazaki fragment maturation. Heterotrimer stimulates the Holliday junction resolvase Hjc. From Saccharolobus solfataricus
   6169..6218    +  CDS            SET1 (fragment): solubility-enhancement tag derived from T7 phage gene 10B
   6226..6273    +  terminator     T7 terminator: transcription terminator for bacteriophage T7 RNA polymerase
   6296..6400    -  CDS            TcR (fragment): tetracycline efflux protein; tet; confers resistance to tetracycline
   6448..6476    -  promoter       tet promoter: E. coli promoter for tetracycline efflux protein gene
