[The description below was written by a language model from this plasmid's Addgene catalogue record and pLannotate feature annotations shown in this document.]
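Description:
pET15b+PCNA3 R112C is a bacterial expression plasmid built on the Novagen pET-15b(+) backbone, about 6.5 kb in total, for producing a point mutant of the Sulfolobus (Saccharolobus) solfataricus P2 sliding clamp subunit PCNA3 in E. coli. It replicates from a pBR322-type ColE1 origin accompanied by the bom region and the rop gene, which keeps copy number low, consistent with the catalogue's low-copy designation. Selection is by ampicillin through the β-lactamase gene. The scattered tetracycline-resistance fragments and tet promoter in the annotation are non-functional remnants of the pBR322 ancestry rather than a usable marker.

The expression cassette follows the standard pET layout: a T7 promoter immediately followed by a lac operator, the T7 gene 10 ribosome binding site, an N-terminal His6 tag and a thrombin cleavage site supplied by the backbone, then the PCNA3 coding sequence cloned between NdeI and BamHI, and a T7 terminator. The short hits annotated as a capTEV fragment and a SET1 fragment most likely reflect the His-tag stretch and backbone sequence upstream of the terminator, not added tags. The plasmid-borne lacI gene provides repressor, so transcription depends on a host supplying T7 RNA polymerase and is induced with IPTG. The insert derives from a synthetic gene codon-optimised for E. coli and carries the R112C substitution.

In its native context PCNA3 assembles with two other PCNA subunits into a heterotrimeric ring. According to the associated publication title, the introduced cysteine serves to form selective intersubunit disulfide bonds that stabilise this self-assembling scaffold for artificial multienzyme complexes. The His tag allows affinity purification and can be removed with thrombin.
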