Addgene plasmid #66180: pET15b+PCNA3 R112C
Purpose: Expresses the R112C mutant of Sulfolobus solfataricus PCNA3
Depositing lab: Teruyuki Nagamune. Depositing organization: The University of Tokyo. Publication: Introduction of selective intersubunit disulfide bonds into self-assembly protein scaffold to enhance an artificial multienzyme complex's activity. Hirakawa H, Kakitani A, Nagamune T. Biotechnol Bioeng. 2013 Jul;110(7):1858-64. doi: 10.1002/bit.24861. Epub 2013 Feb 22. PubMed 23404255.
Backbone
  Vector backbone: pET-15b(+)
  Backbone manufacturer: Novagen
  Backbone size w/o insert (bp): 5698
  Total vector size (bp): 6485
  Vector type: Bacterial Expression
Growth in bacteria
  Bacterial resistance: Ampicillin, 100 μg/mL
  Growth temperature: 37°C
  Growth strain: DH5alpha
  Growth instructions: Supplement with 1% glucose is recommended to suppress leaky expression.
  Copy number: Low Copy
Gene/Insert
  Gene/Insert name: DNA polymerase sliding clamp 3 (alt name: PCNA3)
  Species: Synthetic; Sulfolobus solfataricus P2
  Insert size (bp): 798
  Mutation: R112C
  GenBank ID: NP_341944
  Promoter: T7 promoter
  Tag / fusion protein: His6 tag (N terminal on backbone)
  Cloning method: Restriction Enzyme; 5′ cloning site NdeI (not destroyed); 3′ cloning site BamHI (not destroyed)
  Sequencing primers: 5′ T7; 3′ T7 Terminal
Terms and licenses: Academic/Nonprofit Terms; Industry Terms: Not Available to Industry
Depositor comments: The PCNA3 gene was subcloned from a synthetic gene whose codons are optimized for E. coli expression.
How to cite: pET15b+PCNA3 R112C was a gift from Teruyuki Nagamune (Addgene plasmid # 66180 ; http://n2t.net/addgene:66180 ; RRID:Addgene_66180)
