>Addgene plasmid #66180 | pET15b+PCNA3 R112C | addgene partial sequence | sequence record 117597 | T7 5'-TAATACGACTCACTATAGGG-3'
GCGGCCTGGTGCCGCGCGGCAGCCATATGATCTACCTGAAATCTTTCGAACGTAACATCCGCCTGATCAA
TATGAAAGTGGTTTACGATGATGTTCGTGTGCTGAAAGATATTATCCAGGCGCTGGCCCGCCTGGTTGAT
GAAGCCGTGCTGAAATTCAAACAGGATAGCGTTGAACTGGTGGCACTGGATCGTGCGCATATTAGCCTGA
TCTCTGTTAACCTGCCGCGCGAAATGTTCAAAGAATACGATGTGAACGATGAATTTAAATTCGGTTTCAA
CACCCAGTACCTGATGAAAATCCTGAAAGTTGCAAAACGTAAAGAAGCCATTGAAATCGCAAGTGAAAGC
CCGGATAGTGTGATTATCAACATTATCGGCAGCACCAATCGTGAATTTAACGTTTGCAATCTGGAAGTGT
CTGAACAGGAAATTCCGGAAATCAACCTGCAGTTCGATATTAGTGCGACGATCAGCTCTGATGGTTTTAA
AAGTGCCATCA
