>Addgene plasmid #66180 | pET15b+PCNA3 R112C | addgene partial sequence | sequence record 117598 | T7term 5'-GCTAGTTATTGCTCAGCGG-3'
TTGTTAGCAGCCGGATCCGCTCTTCACACTTTCGGCGCCAGCAGGTACGTAACTTTGCCACCGCCTTCCA
TATTGAAAAACAGCTGCAGCGGTTTCTGGTTGCCGAAGCTGATTTTCACGTAATCACTCAGTTTCGTCAG
AGACAGAACATCATCCAGGTATTCCGCACTGTAAGAATTTTTGCTTTCTTTACTAAATTCCAGATCCTGC
AGACCGCCGGTATCTTTAGAAAATTCCACTTCAACTTCGCTTTCGCCTTCTGCTTTGATCAGAATGCGAT
CTTCGTGACCTTCCACAACCACATTATCCGTCACGGTAGAAACTTCGCTGATGGCACTTTTAAAACCATC
AGAGCTGATCGTCGCACTAATATCGAACTGCAGGTTGATTTCCGGAATTTCCTGTTCAGACACTTCCAGA
TTGCAAACGTTAAATTCACGATTGGTGCTGCCGATAATGTTGATAATCACACTATCCGGGCTTTCACTTG
CGATTTCAATGGCTTCTTTACGTTTTGCAACTTTCAGGATTTTCATCAGGTACTGGGTGTTGAAACCGAA
TTTAAATTCATCGTTCACATCGTATTCTTTGAACATTTCGCGCGGCAGGTTAACAGAGATCAGGCTAATA
TGCGCACGATCCAGTGCCACCAGTTCAACGCTATCCTGTTTGAATTTCAGCACGGCTTCATCAACCAGGC
GGGCCAGCGCCTGGATAATATCTTTCAGCACACGAACATCATCGTAAACCACTTTCATATTGATCAGGCG
GATGTTACGTTCGAAAGATTTCAGGTAGATCATATGGCTGCCGCGCGGCACCAGGCCGCTGCTGTGATGA
TGATGATGATGGCTGCTGCCCATGGTATATCTCCTTCTTAAAGTTAAACAAAATTATTTCTAGAGGGGAA
TTGTTATCCGCTCACAATTCCCCTATAGTGAGTCG
